>Addgene plasmid #158923 | JGI_018107 | addgene full sequence | sequence record 315998 | Addgene NGS Result
GGAATTGTGAGCGGATAACAATTCCCCTCTAGAAATAATTTTGTTTAACTTTAAGAAGGAGATATACCAT
GGGCAGCAGCCATCATCATCATCATCACAGCAGCGGCCTGGTGCCGCGCGGCAGCCATATGAGTGGTAAT
GCAACCTATCGCCACACAAATGCGGCTGTACTTTCCGTATGTGCGGTTGATGCACCGGTCGTCGTGACGT
CGGATGATTTTGATCGGCAGCTCTTGTCCACCTACGAGCGCGTGGGTCTCAAACCGGGAATGCTGGCAAA
ACTGGCAGGAATTCATGAACGCCGGTGGTGGCCGGAAGGGGTATCATTTACTGAAGGTGCAGCTACTGCG
GGGGCAAAAGCCTTGGCGGAAGCCGGAGTGGACCCTAGTAGGGTGGGTCTTATGGTCAACACAAGCGTGT
CTAGAGAGCACCTGGAGCCGTCTGTGGCCGTGGAGATTCATCATAATATGGGAATGCCTACCTCGTGTAT
CAATTTTGATTTAGCTAATGCGTGTCTGGGGTTTGTAAACGGGATGCAGCTGGCGGCTTCAATGATTGAC
AGCGGGCAAATTGACTATGCAGTTATAGTTAATGGAGAATCATCCAGGCACACCCAGGAAGTGACGATTG
AAAGACTGGCCGGTCCAGATGCGACTGCCGAAGATGTGATGTCTCAGTTTGCGACCCTTACTTTAGGATC
AGGAGCGGCCGCAATGGTCCTGGGGCGGGCGGACTTGCATCCGGAGGGACATCGCATTGTTGGGGGTGTG
ACCCGAGCAGGCACGGAGCATCATAACTTATGTGTGGGCGATCTGGAATGGATGCGTACCGATACGCGGG
GATTACTTGATGCAGGTATTGCCCTGGCTTCAGATACATGGAATGATGCCAAGGCAGAATTTGAATGGAG
TAACATGGATCGCTACGTTGCACATCAGATATCTCAGGTGCATACGAAAGCAATGTGCAAAGCTCTAGAT
ATCCCCGCAGATCGTTTACCTCTGACGTTCCCGACCCGTGGTAATATGGGCCCAGCCGCAATTGCTTTCA
CTCTGGCAACCCAGGTTGATTCACTGAGTCCAGGTGACCGCGTGGTTCTTCTTGGTGTTGGATCTGGCTT
GAATGTGTCTTGCCTGGAAATAGCCTGGTGACTCGAGCACCACCACCACCACCACTGAGATCCGGCTGCT
AACAAAGCCCGAAAGGAAGCTGAGTTGGCTGCTGCCACCGCTGAGCAATAACTAGCATAACCCCTTGGGG
CCTCTAAACGGGTCTTGAGGGGTTTTTTGCTGAAAGGAGGAACTATATCCGGATTGGCGAATGGG
[124 nt withheld, positions 1326-1449]
C
[91 nt withheld, positions 1451-1541]
A
[49 nt withheld, positions 1543-1591]
CCTTTGACGTTGGAGTCCACGTTCTTT
[37 nt withheld, positions 1619-1655]
ACCCTATCTCGGTCTATTCTTTTGATTTATAAGGGATTTTGCCGATTTCGGCCTATTGGTTAAAAAATGA
GCTGATTTAACAAAAATTTAACGCGAATTTTAACAAAATATTAACGCTTACAATTTAGGTGGCACTTTTC
GGGGAAATGTGCGCGGAACCCCTATTTGTTTATTTTTCTAAATACATTCAAATATGTATCCGCTCATGAA
TTAATTCTTAGAAAAACTCATCGAGCATCAAATGAAACTGCAATTTATTCATATCAGGATTATCAATACC
ATATTTTTGAAAAAGCCGTTTCTGTAATGAAGGAGAAAACTCACCGAGGCAGTTCCATAGGATGGCAAGA
TCCTGGTATCGGTCTGCGATTCCGACTCGTCCAACATCAATACAACCTATTAATTTCCCCTCGTCAAAAA
TAAGGTTATCAAGTGAGAAATCACCATGAGTGACGACTGAATCCGGTGAGAATGGCAAAAGTTTATGCAT
TTCTTTCCAGACTTGTTCAACAGGCCAGCCATTACGCTCGTCATCAAAATCACTCGCATCAACCAAACCG
TTATTCATTCGTGATTGCGCCTGAGCGAGACGAAATACGCGATCGCTGTTAAAAGGACAATTACAAACAG
GAATCGAATGCAACCGGCGCAGGAACACTGCCAGCGCATCAACAATATTTTCACCTGAATCAGGATATTC
TTCTAATACCTGGAATGCTGTTTTCCCGGGGATCGCAGTGGTGAGTAACCATGCATCATCAGGAGTACGG
ATAAAATGCTTGATGGTCGGAAGAGGCATAAATTCCGTCAGCCAGTTTAGTCTGACCATCTCATCTGTAA
CATCATTGGCAACGCTACCTTTGCCATGTTTCAGAAACAACTCTGGCGCATCGGGCTTCCCATACAATCG
ATAGATTGTCGCACCTGATTGCCCGACATTATCGCGAGCCCATTTATACCCATATAAATCAGCATCCATG
TTGGAATTTAATCGCGGCCTAGAGCAAGACGTTTCCCGTTGAATATGGCTCATAACACCCCTTGTATTAC
TGTTTATGTAAGCAGACAGTTTTATTGTTCATGACCAAAATCCCTTAACGTGAGTTTTCGTTCCACTGAG
CGTCAGACCCCGTAGAAAAGATCAAAGGATCTTCTTGAGATCCTTTTTTTCTGCGCGTAATCTGCTGCTT
GCAAACAAAAAAACCACCGCTACCAGCGGTGGTTTGTTTGCCGGATCAAGAGCTACCAACTCTTTTTCCG
AAGGTAACTGGCTTCAGCAGAGCGCAGATACCAAATACTGTCCTTCTAGTGTAGCCGTAGTTAGGCCACC
ACTTCAAGAACTCTGTAGCACCGCCTACATACCTCGCTCTGCTAATCCTGTTACCAGTGGCTGCTGCCAG
TGGCGATAAGTCGTGTCTTACCGGGTTGGACTCAAGACGATAGTTACCGGATAAGGCGCAGCGGTCGGGC
TGAACGGGGGGTTCGTGCACACAGCCCAGCTTGGAGCGAACGACCTACACCGAACTGAGATACCTACAGC
GTGAGCTATGAGAAAGCGCCACGCTTCCCGAAGGGAGAAAGGCGGACAGGTATCCGGTAAGCGGCAGGGT
CGGAACAGGAGAGCGCACGAGGGAGCTTCCAGGGGGAAACGCCTGGTATCTTTATAGTCCTGTCGGGTTT
CGCCACCTCTGACTTGAGCGTCGATTTTTGTGATGCTCGTCAGGGGGGCGGAGCCTATGGAAAAACGCCA
GCAACGCGGCCTTTTTACGGTTCCTGGCCTTTTGCTGGCCTTTTGCTCACATGTTCTTTCCTGCGTTATC
CCCTGATTCTGTGGATAACCGTATTACCGCCTTTGAGTGAGCTGATACCGCTCGCCGCAGCCGAACGACC
GAGCGCAGCGAGTCAGTGAGCGAGGAAGCGGAAGAGCGCCTGATGCGGTATTTTCTCCTTACGCATCTGT
GCGGTATTTCACACCGCAATGGTGCACTCTCAGTACAATCTGCTCTGATGCCGCATAGTTAAGCCAGTAT
ACACTCCGCTATCGCTACGTGACTGGGTCATGGCTGCGCCCCGACACCCGCCAACACCCGCTGACGCGCC
CTGACGGGCTTGTCTGCTCCCGGCATCCGCTTACAGACAAGCTGTGACCGTCTCCGGGAGCTGCATGTGT
CAGAGGTTTTCACCGTCATCACCGAAACGCGCGAGGCAGCTGCGGTAAAGCTCATCAGCGTGGTCGTGAA
GCGATTCACAGATGTCTGCCTGTTCATCCGCGTCCAGCTCGTTGAGTTTCTCCAGAAGCGTTAATGTCTG
GCTTCTGATAAAGCGGGCCATGTTAAGGGCGGTTTTTTCCTGTTTGGTCACTGATGCCTCCGTGTAAGGG
GGATTTCTGTTCATGGGGGTAATGATACCGATGAAACGAGAGAGGATGCTCACGATACGGGTTACTGATG
ATGAACATGCCCGGTTACTGGAACGTTGTGAGGGTAAACAACTGGCGGTATGGATGCGGCGGGACCAGAG
AAAAATCACTCAGGGTCAATGCCAGCGCTTCGTTAATACAGATGTAGGTGTTCCACAGGGTAGCCAGCAG
CATCCTGCGATGCAGATCCGGAACATAATGGTGCAGGGCGCTGACTTCCGCGTTTCCAGACTTTACGAAA
CACGGAAACCGAAGACCATTCATGTTGTTGCTCAGGTCGCAGACGTTTTGCAGCAGCAGTCGCTTCACGT
TCGCTCGCGTATCGGTGATTCATTCTGCTAACCAGTAAGGCAACCCCGCCAGCCTAGCCGGGTCCTCAAC
GACAGGAGCACGATCATGCGCACCCGTGGGGCCGCCATGCCGGCGATAATGGCCTGCTTCTCGCCGAAAC
GTTTGGTGGCGGGACCAGTGACGAAGGCTTGAGCGAGGGCGTGCAAGATTCCGAATACCGCAAGCGACAG
GCCGATCATCGTCGCGCTCCAGCGAAAGCGGTCCTCGCCGAAAATGACCCAGAGCGCTGCCGGCACCTGT
CCTACGAGTTGCATGATAAAGAAGACAGTCATAAGTGCGGCGACGATAGTCATGCCCCGCGCCCACCGGA
AGGAGCTGACTGGGTTGAAGGCTCTCAAGGGCATCGGTCGAGATCCCGGTGCCTAATGAGTGAGCTAACT
TACATTAATTGCGTTGCGCTCACTGCCCGCTTTCCAGTCGGGAAACCTGTCGTGCCAGCTGCATTAATGA
ATCGGCCAACGCGCGGGGAGAGGCGGTTTGCGTATTGGGCGCCAGGGTGGTTTTTCTTTTCACCAGTGAG
ACGGGCAACAGCTGATTGCCCTTCACCGCCTGGCCCTGAGAGAGTTGCAGCAAGCGGTCCACGCTGGTTT
GCCCCAGCAGGCGAAAATCCTGTTTGATGGTGGTTAACGGCGGGATATAACATGAGCTGTCTTCGGTATC
GTCGTATCCCACTACCGAGATATCCGCACCAACGCGCAGCCCGGACTCGGTAATGGCGCGCATTGCGCCC
AGCGCCATCTGATCGTTGGCAACCAGCATCGCAGTGGGAACGATGCCCTCATTCAGCATTTGCATGGTTT
GTTGAAAACCGGACATGGCACTCCAGTCGCCTTCCCGTTCCGCTATCGGCTGAATTTGATTGCGAGTGAG
ATATTTATGCCAGCCAGCCAGACGCAGACGCGCCGAGACAGAACTTAATGGGCCCGCTAACAGCGCGATT
TGCTGGTGACCCAATGCGACCAGATGCTCCACGCCCAGTCGCGTACCGTCTTCATGGGAGAAAATAATAC
TGTTGATGGGTGTCTGGTCAGAGACATCAAGAAATAACGCCGGAACATTAGTGCAGGCAGCTTCCACAGC
AATGGCATCCTGGTCATCCAGCGGATAGTTAATGATCAGCCCACTGACGCGTTGCGCGAGAAGATTGTGC
ACCGCCGCTTTACAGGCTTCGACGCCGCTTCGTTCTACCATCGACACCACCACGCTGGCACCCAGTTGAT
CGGCGCGAGATTTAATCGCCGCGACAATTTGCGACGGCGCGTGCAGGGCCAGACTGGAGGTGGCAACGCC
AATCAGCAACGACTGTTTGCCCGCCAGTTGTTGTGCCACGCGGTTGGGAATGTAATTCAGCTCCGCCATC
GCCGCTTCCACTTTTTCCCGCGTTTTCGCAGAAACGTGGCTGGCCTGGTTCACCACGCGGGAAACGGTCT
GATAAGAGACACCGGCATACTCTGCGACATCGTATAACGTTACTGGTTTCACATTCACCACCCTGAATTG
ACTCTCTTCCGGGCGCTATCATGCCATACCGCGAAAGGTTTTGCGCCATTCGATGGTGTCCGGGATCTCG
ACGCTCTCCCTTATGCGACTCCTGCATTAGGAAGCAGCCCAGTAGTAGGTTGAGGCCGTTGAGCACCGCC
GCCGCAAGGAATGGTGCATGCAAGGAGATGGCGCCCAACAGTCCCCCGGCCACGGGGCCTGCCACCATAC
CCACGCCGAAACAAGCGCTCATGAGCCCGAAGTGGCGAGCCCGATCTTCCCCATCGGTGATGTCGGCGAT
ATAGGCGCCAGCAACCGCACCTGTGGCGCCGGTGATGCCGGCCACGATGCGTCCGGCGTAGAGGATCGAG
ATCTCGATCCCGCGAAATTAATACGACTCACTATAGG
Features (pLannotate 1.2.2; 20 found; start..end, strand, type, name):
      1..25      +  protein_bind   lac operator: The lac repressor binds to the lac operator to inhibit transcription in E. coli. This inhibition can be relieved by adding lactose or isopropyl-β-D-thiogalactopyranoside (IPTG). lac repressor encoded by lacI
     40..62      +  RBS            RBS: efficient ribosome binding site from bacteriophage T7 gene 10 (Olins and Rangwala, 1989)
     81..97      +  CDS            capTEV™ (fragment): composite tag for in vivo biotinylation, TEV protease cleavage, and 6xHis tagging
    108..125     +  CDS            thrombin site: thrombin recognition and cleavage site
   1158..1175    +  CDS            9xHis (fragment): 9xHis affinity tag
   1185..1234    +  CDS            SET1 (fragment): solubility-enhancement tag derived from T7 phage gene 10B
   1242..1289    +  terminator     T7 terminator: transcription terminator for bacteriophage T7 RNA polymerase
   1326..1754    +  rep_origin     f1 ori (sequence partly withheld): f1 bacteriophage origin of replication; arrow indicates direction of (+) strand synthesis
   1807..1864    +  promoter       AmpR promoter (fragment): bla
   1873..2688    -  CDS            KanR: aminoglycoside phosphotransferase; aph(3')-Ia; confers resistance to kanamycin in bacteria or G418 (Geneticin®) in eukaryotes
   2810..3398    +  rep_origin     ori: high-copy-number ColE1/pMB1/pBR322/pUC origin of replication
   3584..3723    -  misc_feature   bom: basis of mobility region from pBR322
   3825..4016    -  CDS            rop: Rop protein, which maintains plasmids at low copy number; rop
   4033..4413    +  CDS            YPB1_ECOLX: Protein predicted: Swiss-Prot protein existence level 4. From Escherichia coli.
   4485..4776    -  CDS            TcR (fragment): tetracycline efflux protein; tet; confers resistance to tetracycline
   4791..4812    -  protein_bind   CAP binding site: CAP binding activates transcription in the presence of cAMP. E. coli catabolite activator protein
   4825..5907    -  CDS            lacI: lac repressor; lacI; The lac repressor binds to the lac operator to inhibit transcription in E. coli. This inhibition can be relieved by adding lactose or isopropyl-β-D-thiogalactopyranoside (IPTG).
   5908..5985    -  promoter       lacI promoter: lacI
   5993..6272    -  CDS            TcR (fragment): tetracycline efflux protein; tet; confers resistance to tetracycline
   6294..6312    +  promoter       T7 promoter: promoter for bacteriophage T7 RNA polymerase
