[The description below was written by a language model from this plasmid's Addgene catalogue record and pLannotate feature annotations shown in this document.]
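Description:
JGI_018107 is a bacterial expression plasmid built on the pET28b backbone, carrying a synthetic open reading frame named WP_070193933_1 that was inserted by Gibson assembly into the NdeI/XhoI-opened vector. The insert name resembles a protein database accession, but the record does not state the function or source organism of the encoded protein (species is listed only as synthetic). It gives only the broad project purpose of exploring hydrocarbon structures for fuels and chemicals. The sequenced plasmid is 6,312 nt. It is selected with kanamycin through an aph(3')-Ia KanR gene and replicates from a ColE1/pMB1-type origin. The pBR322-derived bom and rop elements are also annotated, although the catalogue lists the plasmid as high copy. An f1 origin is present as well, and the short TcR and AmpR promoter fragments appear to be backbone remnants rather than functional markers.

Expression follows the standard pET arrangement. A T7 promoter is followed by a lac operator and the T7 gene 10 ribosome binding site, and a plasmid-borne lacI gene with its own promoter keeps transcription repressed until IPTG is added in a host that supplies T7 RNA polymerase. Upstream of the unannotated region of about 1 kb that presumably holds the insert, the table shows a short His-tag-type fragment and a thrombin cleavage site, consistent with an N-terminal cleavable His tag. A second His-tag fragment lies downstream, before the T7 terminator, but the record does not show whether it is translated, which depends on whether the insert has a stop codon. The construct is suited to inducible production and affinity purification of the encoded protein in E. coli.
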