Addgene plasmid #158923: JGI_018107
Purpose: Hydrocarbon Structures for Fuels and Chemicals
Depositing lab: Joint Genome Institute.
Backbone
  Vector backbone: pET28b
  Vector type: Synthetic Biology
Growth in bacteria
  Bacterial resistance: Kanamycin, 50 μg/mL
  Growth temperature: 37°C
  Growth strain: Top10
  Copy number: High Copy
Gene/Insert
  Gene/Insert name: WP_070193933_1 (alt name: Batch220B_p057)
  Species: Synthetic
  Cloning method: Gibson Cloning
Terms and licenses: Academic/Nonprofit Terms; Industry Terms: Not Available to Industry
Depositor comments: pET28b_NdeIXhoI vector with WP_070193933_1 insert, JGI ICE Registry: https://registry.jgi.doe.gov/entry/18107
How to cite: JGI_018107 was a gift from Joint Genome Institute (Addgene plasmid # 158923 ; http://n2t.net/addgene:158923 ; RRID:Addgene_158923)
