>Addgene plasmid #158923 | JGI_018107 | depositor partial sequence | sequence record 306633 | gene insert with vector overlaps
CACAGCAGCGGCCTGGTGCCGCGCGGCAGCCATATGAGTGGTAATGCAACCTATCGCCACACAAATGCGG
CTGTACTTTCCGTATGTGCGGTTGATGCACCGGTCGTCGTGACGTCGGATGATTTTGATCGGCAGCTCTT
GTCCACCTACGAGCGCGTGGGTCTCAAACCGGGAATGCTGGCAAAACTGGCAGGAATTCATGAACGCCGG
TGGTGGCCGGAAGGGGTATCATTTACTGAAGGTGCAGCTACTGCGGGGGCAAAAGCCTTGGCGGAAGCCG
GAGTGGACCCTAGTAGGGTGGGTCTTATGGTCAACACAAGCGTGTCTAGAGAGCACCTGGAGCCGTCTGT
GGCCGTGGAGATTCATCATAATATGGGAATGCCTACCTCGTGTATCAATTTTGATTTAGCTAATGCGTGT
CTGGGGTTTGTAAACGGGATGCAGCTGGCGGCTTCAATGATTGACAGCGGGCAAATTGACTATGCAGTTA
TAGTTAATGGAGAATCATCCAGGCACACCCAGGAAGTGACGATTGAAAGACTGGCCGGTCCAGATGCGAC
TGCCGAAGATGTGATGTCTCAGTTTGCGACCCTTACTTTAGGATCAGGAGCGGCCGCAATGGTCCTGGGG
CGGGCGGACTTGCATCCGGAGGGACATCGCATTGTTGGGGGTGTGACCCGAGCAGGCACGGAGCATCATA
ACTTATGTGTGGGCGATCTGGAATGGATGCGTACCGATACGCGGGGATTACTTGATGCAGGTATTGCCCT
GGCTTCAGATACATGGAATGATGCCAAGGCAGAATTTGAATGGAGTAACATGGATCGCTACGTTGCACAT
CAGATATCTCAGGTGCATACGAAAGCAATGTGCAAAGCTCTAGATATCCCCGCAGATCGTTTACCTCTGA
CGTTCCCGACCCGTGGTAATATGGGCCCAGCCGCAATTGCTTTCACTCTGGCAACCCAGGTTGATTCACT
GAGTCCAGGTGACCGCGTGGTTCTTCTTGGTGTTGGATCTGGCTTGAATGTGTCTTGCCTGGAAATAGCC
TGGTGACTCGAGCACCACCACCACCACCACTGAGATCCG
